Addgene plasmid #59638: pGEM-T Dmel Or10a
Purpose: Probe for Drosophila melanogaster Or10a expression
Depositing lab: Richard Axel & Leslie Vosshall. Depositing organization: Columbia University. Publication: A spatial map of olfactory receptor expression in the Drosophila antenna. Vosshall LB, Amrein H, Morozov PS, Rzhetsky A, Axel R. Cell. 1999 Mar 5;96(5):725-36. 10.1016/S0092-8674(00)80582-6 PubMed 10089887.
Backbone
  Vector backbone: pGEM-T
  Backbone manufacturer: Promega
  Backbone size w/o insert (bp): 3000
  Vector type: Bacterial Expression
Growth in bacteria
  Bacterial resistance: Ampicillin, 100 μg/mL
  Growth temperature: 37°C
  Growth strain: DH5alpha
  Copy number: High Copy
Gene/Insert
  Gene/Insert name: Or10a
  Species: D. melanogaster (fly)
  Insert size (bp): 1200
  Entrez Gene: Or10a (a.k.a. Dmel_CG17867, 10B.1, 10a, CG17867, DOR92, Dmel\CG17867)
  Cloning method: Unknown
  Sequencing primers: 5′ M13-F20; 3′ M13-Rev
Terms and licenses: Academic/Nonprofit Terms; Industry Terms: Not Available to Industry
Depositor comments: source: Genomic DNA
How to cite: pGEM-T Dmel Or10a was a gift from Richard Axel & Leslie Vosshall (Addgene plasmid # 59638 ; http://n2t.net/addgene:59638 ; RRID:Addgene_59638)
