[The description below was written by a language model from this plasmid's Addgene catalogue record.]
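Description:
pGEM-T Dmel Or10a is a small, high-copy bacterial cloning plasmid built on the commercial pGEM-T backbone (about 3 kb), a vector designed for capturing PCR products by T/A ligation. It is propagated in standard E. coli cloning strains under ampicillin selection. Although the catalogue classes it as a bacterial expression vector, its stated purpose is to act as a probe template rather than to produce protein. No feature table accompanies the record, so individual backbone elements are not documented. The pGEM-T family generally places the cloning site within a lacZα region between opposing T7 and SP6 phage RNA polymerase promoters and also carries an f1 origin. The listed M13 forward and reverse sequencing primers are consistent with that layout.

The insert is roughly 1.2 kb of the Drosophila melanogaster odorant receptor gene Or10a (CG17867). The depositor notes that it was derived from genomic DNA rather than cDNA, so it may include intronic sequence. The record does not give the exact boundaries or orientation of the fragment, and the cloning method is listed as unknown.

The plasmid is intended as a source of probe for detecting Or10a expression. In a vector of this type, that typically means in vitro transcription of labelled antisense (and control sense) riboprobes from the flanking phage promoters for RNA in situ hybridization. This use fits the associated study, which mapped the spatial distribution of olfactory receptor transcripts in the fly antenna. Because the insert orientation is not recorded, users would need to determine which promoter yields the antisense strand.
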