>Addgene plasmid #59638 | pGEM-T Dmel Or10a | addgene partial sequence | sequence record 96212 | M13pUC-Fwd 5'-CCCAGTCACGACGTTGTAAAACG-3'
TGTAATACGACTCACTATAGGGCGAATTGGGCCCGACGTCGCATGCTCCCGGCCGCCATGGCCGCGGGAT
TTCTCTCCATTATGTGGAACCGCCTGAGGGGCCTGCTCTTCGATCCCAACTGGGAGCGACCCGAGCAGCG
GGACATCCGGCTAAAGCACTCGGCCATGGCGGCTCGCATCAATTTCTGGCCCCTGTCAGCCGGATTCTTC
ACATGCACCACCTACAACCTAAAGCCGATACTGATCGCAATGATATTGTATCTCCAGAATCGTTACGAGG
ACTTCGTTTGGTTTACACCCTTCAATATGACGTAAGATATGATCTCAAGTGCATCTATTATGAGTTACTA
TATCCTTTACAATTATATATTTATTTAATATCAATAGTATGCCCAAAGTTCTGCTAAACTATCCATTTTT
TCCCCTGACCTACATATTTATTGCCTATACGGGCTATGTGACCATCTTTATGTTCGGCGGCTGTGATGGT
TTTTATTTCGAGTTCTGTGCCCACCTATCAGCTCTTTTCGAAGTGCTCCAGGCGGAGATAGAATCAATGT
TTAGACCCTACACTGGTGAGTGAGTATGCAAAAGTTCGAAGAAATGATTTAAATAAATCTATTTATTCTT
GAAGATCACTTGGAACTGTCGCCAGTGCAGCTTTACATTTTAGAGCAAAAGATGCGATCAGTAATCATTA
GGCACAATGCCATCATCGATTTGACCAGATTTTTTCGTGATCGCTATACCATTATTACCCTGGCCCATTT
TGTGTCCGCAGCCATGGTGATTGGATTCAGCATGGTTAATCTCCTGACATTGGGCAATAATGGTCTGGGC
GCAATGCTCTATGTGGCCTACACGGTTGCCGCTTTGAGCCAACTGCTGGTTTATTGCTATGGCGGAACTC
TGGTGGCCGAAAGTGTGAGTTCGGCGATAGATTCTATAGATCCTTATGAGTTTCAAAATCCTTTGTCCAT
AGAGCACTGGTCTGTGCCGAGCCATGTTCTCCTGTCCGTGGCAGCTTTTTAAGCCTAAACAACGTCGACT
CGTTCAGCTTTTGATTCTCAGA
