>Addgene plasmid #59638 | pGEM-T Dmel Or10a | addgene partial sequence | sequence record 96215 | M13pUC-Rev 5'-AGCGGATAACAATTTCACACAGG-3'
TGACCATGATTACGCCAAGCTATTTAGGTGACACTATAGAATACTCAAGCTATGCATCCAACGCGTTGGG
AGCTCTCCCATATGGTCGACCTGCAGGCGGCCGCACTAGTGATTGGAACCCGAAGTTTGAAGAATCTGCA
ATAGAGTTGGTTCAAATTGAAAACTATAAACTTAATAAATTCTTCTTCTGGGTCTTATTTGTTTTTTATT
TTGCCTAAATTTTCTAACAAAACTTACCGCAGCAAAGGTAGCCAACGATGGCGAAAAGAATGGCACTGCC
ATGGAAACAGGACGCTGCGATCTGAGAATCAAAAGCTGAACGAGTCGACGTTGTTTAGGCTTAAAAAGCT
GCCACGGACAGGAGAACATGGCTCGGCACAGACCAGTGCTCTATGGACAAAGGATTTTGAAACTCATAAG
GATCTATAGAATCTATCGCCGAACTCACACTTTCGGCCACCAGAGTTCCGCCATAGCAATAAACCAGCAG
TTGGCTCAAAGCGGCAACCGTGTAGGCCACATAGAGCATTGCGCCCAGACCATTATTGCCCAATGTCAGG
AGATTAACCATGCTGAATCCAATCACCATGGCTGCGGACACAAAATGGGCCAGGGTAATAATGGTATAGC
GATCACGAAAAAATCTGGTCAAATCGATGATGGCATTGTGCCTAATGATTACTGATCGCATCTTTTGCTC
TAAAATGTAAAGCTGCACTGGCGACAGTTCCAAGTGATCTTCAAGAATAAATAGATTTATTTAAATCATT
TCTTCGAACTTTTGCATACTCACTCACCAGTGTAGGGTCTAAACATTGATTCTATCTCCGCCTGGAGCAC
TTCGAAAAGAGCTGATAGGTGGGCACAGAACTCGAAATAAAAACCATCACAGCCGCCGAACATAAAGATG
GTCACATAGCCCGTATAGGCAATAAATATGTAGGTCAGGGGAAAAAATGGATAGTTTAGCAGAACTTTGG
GCATACTATTGATATTAAATAAATATATAATTGTAAAGGATATAGTAACTCATAATAGATGCACTTGAGA
TCATATCTTACGTCATATTGAAGGGTGTAAACCAAACGAAGTCC
